>Addgene plasmid #31836 | pIRESpuro2-UBXD1-3x HA | addgene partial sequence | sequence record 36784 | synth-int-R 5'-ggagtactcaccccaacagc-3'
TANCNATATTCAGCAACTGGATAGTTATCTATGCGGCCGCAGCGTAGTCTGGGACGTCGTATGGGTAACC
AGCGTAGTCTGGGACGTCGTATGGGTAACCAGCGTAGTCTGGGACGTCGTATGGGTAGGATCCCAAGAGC
TTCTCGATGGCTGACAGGAGCTCGGGTTTCAGGATGGAGTCCGGCTCGGCCCCCGCGGCCTTGATGTCCT
CCAGCACAGCCATGTCCCACGAGAAGGTCAGGAGGGCAGAGGGCACCAGCCCGCACTCGTTCAAGGCCAG
GTTCTCGTCCTCGGACAGCTTCTGCCCTCCCGAGGCCAGCAGCTCAAAAGGCAGCCAGTCGCTCTGCAGG
GCCTCCCGGACGAACCCGTACACCGCCCCCAGCCGCTCCCGAGCGTAGAAAGTGCCCTGCAGGAGGCAGC
CATCGGGGAGGCGCACGCGCAGCAGCGTGTAGTTGTACTTGCGCAGCCCCCGCTGCTCCTCCTTCTCCCG
CATGGCCTTGGTCCGCAGCACGCTCAGCCGCTCCACCGCCTCGGACCTGAGCCTCTGCTCCCGCTTGATC
TCCTCTGCTGTGAGGTTGAAGAAGTCCCCAGGCAGTTCGAACTGCGAGGCCAGGGGCGAGGGCTGGAAGA
CGCGGCGCTGCCTGTCCAGCTTGGCGCGCACGGGCTCCGCAGCCAGCAGCTGTTCCTTGTGCCTCTCCAG
GCTCTGGGGCTGGGCCAAGGTGGTCTCGCTCAGCACGTAGAACTCCTCGGGGTCCTCCTGATCCTGGGCG
GGAAGCAACACCTTCTGGAACCCAATGGCCTCAAAAAACTCGTGGGTCCCTTCCAGGCAGTTAATGCGCT
CCTGAAACACCTTGTTCTGCAGCTTGATCTTCCGGTACTTCTCCTCCTCGGGGTGCANGTGGATGTTGTC
AGATGAG
