[The description below was written by a language model from this plasmid's Addgene catalogue record.]
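Description:
pIRESpuro2-UBXD1-3x HA is a mammalian expression plasmid built on the commercial pIRESpuro2 backbone (about 5.2 kb without insert). It is maintained in E. coli as a high-copy plasmid under ampicillin selection, and it carries a puromycin resistance marker for selection in mammalian cells. The record provides catalogue fields only, with no feature table, so details such as the bacterial origin or polyadenylation signal are not explicitly listed.

The insert is human UBXD1 (gene symbol UBXN6, also known as UBXDC2), roughly 1.3 kb, expressed from the CMV promoter and fused at its C terminus to a triple HA epitope tag. According to the depositor's notes, the UBXD1 coding sequence was inserted as an EcoRI–BamHI fragment and the 3x HA tag was added separately as a BamHI–NotI fragment, so the tag lies directly downstream of the open reading frame. As the backbone name indicates, this vector design places an internal ribosome entry site between the gene of interest and the puromycin resistance gene, so both are translated from a single bicistronic transcript. This links drug resistance to expression of the insert, so puromycin-selected cells are very likely to express the tagged protein, which makes the design convenient for generating stable cell pools or lines.

The HA tag allows detection and immunoprecipitation of UBXD1 with anti-HA antibodies. The associated publication concerns the role of VCP and its cofactor UBXD1 in endolysosomal sorting of ubiquitylated caveolin-1, which is consistent with using this construct for expression, localisation and protein-interaction studies of UBXD1 in mammalian cells.
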