Addgene plasmid #31836: pIRESpuro2-UBXD1-3x HA
Depositing lab: Hemmo Meyer. Depositing organization: Universitaet Duisburg-Essen. Publication: Endolysosomal sorting of ubiquitylated caveolin-1 is regulated by VCP and UBXD1 and impaired by VCP disease mutations. Ritz D, Vuk M, Kirchner P, Bug M, Schutz S, Hayer A, Bremer S, Lusk C, Baloh RH, Lee H, Glatter T, Gstaiger M, Aebersold R, Weihl CC, Meyer H. Nat Cell Biol. 2011 Aug 7;13(9):1116-23. doi: 10.1038/ncb2301. PubMed 21822278.
Backbone
  Vector backbone: pIRESpuro2
  Backbone manufacturer: Clontech
  Backbone size w/o insert (bp): 5200
  Vector type: Mammalian Expression, Bacterial Expression
  Selectable markers: Puromycin
Growth in bacteria
  Bacterial resistance: Ampicillin, 100 μg/mL
  Growth temperature: 37°C
  Growth strain: DH5alpha
  Copy number: High Copy
Gene/Insert
  Gene/Insert name: UBXD1
  Species: H. sapiens (human)
  Insert size (bp): 1300
  GenBank ID: NP_079517
  Entrez Gene: UBXN6 (a.k.a. UBXD1, UBXDC2)
  Promoter: CMV
  Tag / fusion protein: 3x HA (C terminal on insert)
  Cloning method: Restriction Enzyme; 5′ cloning site EcoRI (unknown if destroyed); 3′ cloning site NotI (unknown if destroyed)
  Sequencing primers: 5′ CMV-F
Terms and licenses: Academic/Nonprofit Terms; Industry Terms: Not Available to Industry
Depositor comments: UBXD1 cloned into the pIRESpuro2 vector with 5'EcoRI-BamHI3' and 3x HA tag cloned separately with 5'BamHI-NotI3'.
How to cite: pIRESpuro2-UBXD1-3x HA was a gift from Hemmo Meyer (Addgene plasmid # 31836 ; http://n2t.net/addgene:31836 ; RRID:Addgene_31836)
